Addgene plasmid #159997: PsaA
Purpose: Expresses Streptococcus pneumoniae PsaA (19-309) in bacterial cells
Depositing lab: Mark Howarth. Depositing organization: University of Oxford. Publication: Overcoming Symmetry Mismatch in Vaccine Nanoassembly through Spontaneous Amidation. Rahikainen R, Rijal P, Tan TK, Wu HJ, Andersson AC, Barrett JR, Bowden TA, Draper SJ, Townsend AR, Howarth M. Angew Chem Int Ed Engl. 2020 Sep 4. doi: 10.1002/anie.202009663. PubMed 32886840.
Backbone
  Vector backbone: pET28a
  Backbone manufacturer: Novagen
  Backbone size w/o insert (bp): 5369
  Vector type: Bacterial Expression
Growth in bacteria
  Bacterial resistance: Kanamycin, 50 μg/mL
  Growth temperature: 37°C
  Growth strain: DH5alpha
  Copy number: High Copy
Gene/Insert
  Gene/Insert name: PsaA (19-309)
  Species: Streptococcus pneumoniae
  Insert size (bp): 945
  Promoter: T7
  Tag / fusion protein: His6-tag (N terminal on insert); TEV cleavage site (N terminal on insert)
  Cloning method: Gibson Cloning
  Sequencing primers: 5′ T7F; 3′ T7R
Terms and licenses: Academic/Nonprofit Terms; Industry Terms: Not Available to Industry
How to cite: PsaA was a gift from Mark Howarth (Addgene plasmid # 159997 ; http://n2t.net/addgene:159997 ; RRID:Addgene_159997)
