[The description below was written by a language model from this plasmid's Addgene catalogue record and the feature table of its GenBank file.]
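Description:
PsaA is a bacterial expression plasmid built on the pET28a backbone, carrying residues 19–309 of the Streptococcus pneumoniae protein PsaA for recombinant production in E. coli. The circular construct is 6,237 bp and was assembled by Gibson cloning. It is maintained through a ColE1/pMB1-family origin accompanied by the rop gene and the pBR322 bom region. The catalogue lists it as high copy, although Rop normally moderates copy number in pET-type vectors. Selection is by kanamycin, conferred by the aph(3')-Ia aminoglycoside phosphotransferase gene. An f1 phage origin is also present, which allows single-stranded DNA production.

The expression cassette lies on the complementary strand. It comprises a T7 promoter followed directly by a lac operator, the strong ribosome binding site from T7 gene 10, an N-terminal His6 tag, a TEV protease recognition site, the PsaA coding region and finally the T7 terminator. The PsaA open reading frame is not annotated as a feature in the table, but the unannotated stretch between the TEV site and the terminator matches the recorded insert of about 945 bp. A plasmid-borne lacI gene with its own promoter supplies lac repressor. Transcription is therefore held off until IPTG or lactose is added, and it requires a host that provides T7 RNA polymerase.

The His6 tag allows purification by metal-affinity methods, and TEV cleavage can then remove the tag. The associated publication concerns vaccine nanoassembly through spontaneous amidation, which suggests the purified protein served as an antigen or control in that work. The record does not spell out its exact role.
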