LOCUS       Exported 6237 bp ds-DNA circular SYN 13-MAY-2021
DEFINITION  Expresses Streptococcus pneumoniae PsaA (19-309) in bacterial cells.
ACCESSION   .
VERSION     .
KEYWORDS    PsaA
SOURCE      synthetic DNA construct
  ORGANISM  synthetic DNA construct
REFERENCE   1 (bases 1 to 6237)
  AUTHORS   Rahikainen R, Rijal P, Tan TK, Wu HJ, Andersson AC, Barrett JR,
            Bowden TA, Draper SJ, Townsend AR, Howarth M
  TITLE     Overcoming Symmetry Mismatch in Vaccine Nanoassembly through
            Spontaneous Amidation.
  JOURNAL   Angew Chem Int Ed Engl. 2020 Sep 4. doi: 10.1002/anie.202009663.
  PUBMED    32886840
REFERENCE   2 (bases 1 to 6237)
  AUTHORS   .
  TITLE     Direct Submission
  JOURNAL   Exported May 13, 2021 from SnapGene Server 1.1.58
            http://www.snapgene.com
FEATURES             Location/Qualifiers
     source          1..6237
                     /organism="synthetic DNA construct"
                     /mol_type="other DNA"
     terminator      26..73
                     /label=T7 terminator
                     /note="transcription terminator for bacteriophage T7 RNA
                     polymerase"
     primer_bind     69..87
                     /label=T7 Term
                     /note="T7 terminator, reverse primer"
     CDS             complement(1118..1138)
                     /codon_start=1
                     /product="tobacco etch virus (TEV) protease recognition and
                     cleavage site"
                     /label=TEV site
                     /translation="ENLYFQG"
     CDS             complement(1148..1165)
                     /codon_start=1
                     /product="6xHis affinity tag"
                     /label=6xHis
                     /translation="HHHHHH"
     RBS             1179..1201
                     /note="efficient ribosome binding site from bacteriophage
                     T7 gene 10 (Olins and Rangwala, 1989)"
     protein_bind    1216..1240
                     /label=lac operator
                     /bound_moiety="lac repressor encoded by lacI"
                     /note="The lac repressor binds to the lac operator to
                     inhibit transcription in E. coli. This inhibition can be
                     relieved by adding lactose or
                     isopropyl-beta-D-thiogalactopyranoside (IPTG)."
     primer_bind     complement(1240..1259)
                     /label=T7
                     /note="T7 promoter, forward primer"
     promoter        complement(1241..1259)
                     /label=T7 promoter
                     /note="promoter for bacteriophage T7 RNA polymerase"
     primer_bind     complement(1343..1362)
                     /label=pBRrevBam
                     /note="pBR322 vectors, tet region, downstream of BamHI,
                     reverse primer"
     promoter        1568..1645
                     /gene="lacI"
                     /label=lacI promoter
     CDS             1646..2728
                     /codon_start=1
                     /gene="lacI"
                     /product="lac repressor"
                     /label=lacI
                     /note="The lac repressor binds to the lac operator to
                     inhibit transcription in E. coli. This inhibition can be
                     relieved by adding lactose or
                     isopropyl-beta-D-thiogalactopyranoside (IPTG)."
                     /translation="MKPVTLYDVAEYAGVSYQTVSRVVNQASHVSAKTREKVEAAMAEL
                     NYIPNRVAQQLAGKQSLLIGVATSSLALHAPSQIVAAIKSRADQLGASVVVSMVERSGV
                     EACKAAVHNLLAQRVSGLIINYPLDDQDAIAVEAACTNVPALFLDVSDQTPINSIIFSH
                     EDGTRLGVEHLVALGHQQIALLAGPLSSVSARLRLAGWHKYLTRNQIQPIAEREGDWSA
                     MSGFQQTMQMLNEGIVPTAMLVANDQMALGAMRAITESGLRVGADISVVGYDDTEDSSC
                     YIPPLTTIKQDFRLLGQTSVDRLLQLSQGQAVKGNQLLPVSLVKRKTTLAPNTQTASPR
                     ALADSLMQLARQVSRLESGQ"
     primer_bind     complement(1665..1684)
                     /label=LacI-R
                     /note="LacI, reverse primer"
     CDS             3536..3727
                     /codon_start=1
                     /gene="rop"
                     /product="Rop protein, which maintains plasmids at low copy
                     number"
                     /label=rop
                     /translation="MTKQEKTALNMARFIRSQTLTLLEKLNELDADEQADICESLHDHA
                     DELYRSCLARFGDDGENL"
     primer_bind     complement(3721..3743)
                     /label=pGEX 3'
                     /note="pGEX vectors, reverse primer"
     misc_feature    3829..3968
                     /label=bom
                     /note="basis of mobility region from pBR322"
     primer_bind     3884..3903
                     /label=pRS-marker
                     /note="pRS vectors, use to sequence yeast selectable
                     marker"
     primer_bind     complement(3983..4000)
                     /label=L4440
                     /note="L4440 vector, forward primer"
     rep_origin      complement(4154..4742)
                     /direction=LEFT
                     /label=ori
                     /note="high-copy-number ColE1/pMB1/pBR322/pUC origin of
                     replication"
     primer_bind     complement(4234..4253)
                     /label=pBR322ori-F
                     /note="pBR322 origin, forward primer"
     primer_bind     complement(4853..4872)
                     /label=pENTR-R
                     /note="pENTR vectors, reverse primer"
     CDS             4864..5679
                     /codon_start=1
                     /gene="aph(3')-Ia"
                     /product="aminoglycoside phosphotransferase"
                     /label=KanR
                     /note="confers resistance to kanamycin in bacteria or G418
                     (Geneticin(R)) in eukaryotes"
                     /translation="MSHIQRETSCSRPRLNSNMDADLYGYKWARDNVGQSGATIYRLYG
                     KPDAPELFLKHGKGSVANDVTDEMVRLNWLTEFMPLPTIKHFIRTPDDAWLLTTAIPGK
                     TAFQVLEEYPDSGENIVDALAVFLRRLHSIPVCNCPFNSDRVFRLAQAQSRMNNGLVDA
                     SDFDDERNGWPVEQVWKEMHKLLPFSPDSVVTHGDFSLDNLIFDEGKLIGCIDVGRVGI
                     ADRYQDLAILWNCLGEFSPSLQKRLFQKYGIDNPDMNKLQFHLMLDEFF"
     primer_bind     complement(4937..4956)
                     /label=Kan-R
                     /note="Kanamycin resistance gene, reverse primer"
     rep_origin      complement(5771..6226)
                     /direction=LEFT
                     /label=f1 ori
                     /note="f1 bacteriophage origin of replication; arrow
                     indicates direction of (+) strand synthesis"
     primer_bind     complement(5908..5929)
                     /label=F1ori-F
                     /note="F1 origin, forward primer"
     primer_bind     6120..6139
                     /label=F1ori-R
                     /note="F1 origin, reverse primer"
ORIGIN
        1 atccggatat agttcctcct ttcagcaaaa aacccctcaa gacccgttta gaggccccaa
       61 ggggttatgc tagttattgc tcagcggtgg cagcagccaa ctcagcttcc tttcgggctt
      121 tgttagcagc cggatctcag tggtggtggt ggtagtgctc gagtgcggcc gcaagctttt
      181 attatttcgg cggtatcggt tcattggtga tataatgttt accgttttat tattttgcta
      241 acccttctgc gattttgtcc agattatatt tcatcataga gtaataacta tcgccctctt
      301 tcccttgctc ggcaatcgag tccgtaaaaa tttgcgcata gatagggata tttgtgtctt
      361 gcgataccgt cttcatcggg cggtcatcca cagagctttc tacaaacagg ctaggaactt
      421 ttgtctgacg aagtttttcg accagcgttt tgatttgttc cggggtgccc tcttcctcag
      481 tgttgatctc ccaaatgtag gcggacggta cgccatatgc tttgctaaaa tatttgaacg
      541 ctccctccga tgttacgatc aatttcttct cagccgggat cttgttgaac ttgtctttgg
      601 attctttgtc caacttatcc aacttgtctg tgtactcttt cagatttttc tcatagaatt
      661 ccttgttgtt cggatcttta gccgaaagtt gttttgcaat gtttttggca aagataatcc
      721 cgttttcaag attcaaccag gcatgcgggt cctcttttcc tttttcgttt tgcccctcca
      781 gatagattac gtctacacca tcactaacag caaaatagtc cttattctct gtttttttcg
      841 cgttttctac caatttggtg aaccaagcat tgccaccggt ctccaaattg atcccattgt
      901 agaagattaa atctgcctcg ctagtctttt tcacgtcttc tggaaggggt tcgtattcgt
      961 gggggtcctg cccgatgggt acgattgaat gcaagtcaat tttgtcgccc gcaatgtttt
     1021 tagtgatatc agcgataatt gaattcgtag ccacgacctt aagtttctgc cctgaagttg
     1081 tatccttctt cccggatgcg caagcactac ccccactgcc ttggaaatac agattttctc
     1141 cagacccatg atgatggtgg tgatgaccca tatgtatatc tccttcttaa agttaaacaa
     1201 aattatttct agaggggaat tgttatccgc tcacaattcc cctatagtga gtcgtattaa
     1261 tttcgcggga tcgagatctc gatcctctac gccggacgca tcgtggccgg catcaccggc
     1321 gccacaggtg cggttgctgg cgcctatatc gccgacatca ccgatgggga agatcgggct
     1381 cgccacttcg ggctcatgag cgcttgtttc ggcgtgggta tggtggcagg ccccgtggcc
     1441 gggggactgt tgggcgccat ctccttgcat gcaccattcc ttgcggcggc ggtgctcaac
     1501 ggcctcaacc tactactggg ctgcttccta atgcaggagt cgcataaggg agagcgtcga
     1561 gatcccggac accatcgaat ggcgcaaaac ctttcgcggt atggcatgat agcgcccgga
     1621 agagagtcaa ttcagggtgg tgaatgtgaa accagtaacg ttatacgatg tcgcagagta
     1681 tgccggtgtc tcttatcaga ccgtttcccg cgtggtgaac caggccagcc acgtttctgc
     1741 gaaaacgcgg gaaaaagtgg aagcggcgat ggcggagctg aattacattc ccaaccgcgt
     1801 ggcacaacaa ctggcgggca aacagtcgtt gctgattggc gttgccacct ccagtctggc
     1861 cctgcacgcg ccgtcgcaaa ttgtcgcggc gattaaatct cgcgccgatc aactgggtgc
     1921 cagcgtggtg gtgtcgatgg tagaacgaag cggcgtcgaa gcctgtaaag cggcggtgca
     1981 caatcttctc gcgcaacgcg tcagtgggct gatcattaac tatccgctgg atgaccagga
     2041 tgccattgct gtggaagctg cctgcactaa tgttccggcg ttatttcttg atgtctctga
     2101 ccagacaccc atcaacagta ttattttctc ccatgaagac ggtacgcgac tgggcgtgga
     2161 gcatctggtc gcattgggtc accagcaaat cgcgctgtta gcgggcccat taagttctgt
     2221 ctcggcgcgt ctgcgtctgg ctggctggca taaatatctc actcgcaatc aaattcagcc
     2281 gatagcggaa cgggaaggcg actggagtgc catgtccggt tttcaacaaa ccatgcaaat
     2341 gctgaatgag ggcatcgttc ccactgcgat gctggttgcc aacgatcaga tggcgctggg
     2401 cgcaatgcgc gccattaccg agtccgggct gcgcgttggt gcggatatct cggtagtggg
     2461 atacgacgat accgaagaca gctcatgtta tatcccgccg ttaaccacca tcaaacagga
     2521 ttttcgcctg ctggggcaaa ccagcgtgga ccgcttgctg caactctctc agggccaggc
     2581 ggtgaagggc aatcagctgt tgcccgtctc actggtgaaa agaaaaacca ccctggcgcc
     2641 caatacgcaa accgcctctc cccgcgcgtt ggccgattca ttaatgcagc tggcacgaca
     2701 ggtttcccga ctggaaagcg ggcagtgagc gcaacgcaat taatgtaagt tagctcactc
     2761 attaggcacc gggatctcga ccgatgccct tgagagcctt caacccagtc agctccttcc
     2821 ggtgggcgcg gggcatgact atcgtcgccg cacttatgac tgtcttcttt atcatgcaac
     2881 tcgtaggaca ggtgccggca gcgctctggg tcatttcggc gaggaccgct ttcgctggag
     2941 cgcgacgatg atcggcctgt cgcttgcggt attcggaatc ttgcacgccc tcgctcaagc
     3001 cttcgtcact ggtcccgcca ccaaacgttt cggcgagaag caggccatta tcgccggcat
     3061 ggcggcccca cgggtgcgca tgatcgtgct cctgtcgttg aggacccggc taggctggcg
     3121 gggttgcctt actggttagc agaatgaatc accgatacgc gagcgaacgt gaagcgactg
     3181 ctgctgcaaa acgtctgcga cctgagcaac aacatgaatg gtcttcggtt tccgtgtttc
     3241 gtaaagtctg gaaacgcgga agtcagcgcc ctgcaccatt atgttccgga tctgcatcgc
     3301 aggatgctgc tggctaccct gtggaacacc tacatctgta ttaacgaagc gctggcattg
     3361 accctgagtg atttttctct ggtcccgccg catccatacc gccagttgtt taccctcaca
     3421 acgttccagt aaccgggcat gttcatcatc agtaacccgt atcgtgagca tcctctctcg
     3481 tttcatcggt atcattaccc ccatgaacag aaatccccct tacacggagg catcagtgac
     3541 caaacaggaa aaaaccgccc ttaacatggc ccgctttatc agaagccaga cattaacgct
     3601 tctggagaaa ctcaacgagc tggacgcgga tgaacaggca gacatctgtg aatcgcttca
     3661 cgaccacgct gatgagcttt accgcagctg cctcgcgcgt ttcggtgatg acggtgaaaa
     3721 cctctgacac atgcagctcc cggagacggt cacagcttgt ctgtaagcgg atgccgggag
     3781 cagacaagcc cgtcagggcg cgtcagcggg tgttggcggg tgtcggggcg cagccatgac
     3841 ccagtcacgt agcgatagcg gagtgtatac tggcttaact atgcggcatc agagcagatt
     3901 gtactgagag tgcaccattg cggtgtgaaa taccgcacag atgcgtaagg agaaaatacc
     3961 gcatcaggcg ctcttccgct tcctcgctca ctgactcgct gcgctcggtc gttcggctgc
     4021 ggcgagcggt atcagctcac tcaaaggcgg taatacggtt atccacagaa tcaggggata
     4081 acgcaggaaa gaacatgtga gcaaaaggcc agcaaaaggc caggaaccgt aaaaaggccg
     4141 cgttgctggc gtttttccat aggctccgcc cccctgacga gcatcacaaa aatcgacgct
     4201 caagtcagag gtggcgaaac ccgacaggac tataaagata ccaggcgttt ccccctggaa
     4261 gctccctcgt gcgctctcct gttccgaccc tgccgcttac cggatacctg tccgcctttc
     4321 tcccttcggg aagcgtggcg ctttctcata gctcacgctg taggtatctc agttcggtgt
     4381 aggtcgttcg ctccaagctg ggctgtgtgc acgaaccccc cgttcagccc gaccgctgcg
     4441 ccttatccgg taactatcgt cttgagtcca acccggtaag acacgactta tcgccactgg
     4501 cagcagccac tggtaacagg attagcagag cgaggtatgt aggcggtgct acagagttct
     4561 tgaagtggtg gcctaactac ggctacacta gaaggacagt atttggtatc tgcgctctgc
     4621 tgaagccagt taccttcgga aaaagagttg gtagctcttg atccggcaaa caaaccaccg
     4681 ctggtagcgg tggttttttt gtttgcaagc agcagattac gcgcagaaaa aaaggatctc
     4741 aagaagatcc tttgatcttt tctacggggt ctgacgctca gtggaacgaa aactcacgtt
     4801 aagggatttt ggtcatgaac aataaaactg tctgcttaca taaacagtaa tacaaggggt
     4861 gttatgagcc atattcaacg ggaaacgtct tgctctaggc cgcgattaaa ttccaacatg
     4921 gatgctgatt tatatgggta taaatgggct cgcgataatg tcgggcaatc aggtgcgaca
     4981 atctatcgat tgtatgggaa gcccgatgcg ccagagttgt ttctgaaaca tggcaaaggt
     5041 agcgttgcca atgatgttac agatgagatg gtcagactaa actggctgac ggaatttatg
     5101 cctcttccga ccatcaagca ttttatccgt actcctgatg atgcatggtt actcaccact
     5161 gcgatccccg ggaaaacagc attccaggta ttagaagaat atcctgattc aggtgaaaat
     5221 attgttgatg cgctggcagt gttcctgcgc cggttgcatt cgattcctgt ttgtaattgt
     5281 ccttttaaca gcgatcgcgt atttcgtctc gctcaggcgc aatcacgaat gaataacggt
     5341 ttggttgatg cgagtgattt tgatgacgag cgtaatggct ggcctgttga acaagtctgg
     5401 aaagaaatgc ataaactttt gccattctca ccggattcag tcgtcactca tggtgatttc
     5461 tcacttgata accttatttt tgacgagggg aaattaatag gttgtattga tgttggacga
     5521 gtcggaatcg cagaccgata ccaggatctt gccatcctat ggaactgcct cggtgagttt
     5581 tctccttcat tacagaaacg gctttttcaa aaatatggta ttgataatcc tgatatgaat
     5641 aaattgcagt ttcatttgat gctcgatgag tttttctaag aattaattca tgagcggata
     5701 catatttgaa tgtatttaga aaaataaaca aataggggtt ccgcgcacat ttccccgaaa
     5761 agtgccacct aaattgtaag cgttaatatt ttgttaaaat tcgcgttaaa tttttgttaa
     5821 atcagctcat tttttaacca ataggccgaa atcggcaaaa tcccttataa atcaaaagaa
     5881 tagaccgaga tagggtnnnn nnnnnnnnnn nnnnnnnnnn nnnnnnnnnn nnnaaagaac
     5941 gtggactcca acgtcaaagg nnnnnnnnnn nnnnnnnnnn nnnnnnnnnn nnnnnnnnnn
     6001 nnnnnnnnnt nnnnnnnnnn nnnnnnnnnn nnnnnnnnnn nnnnnnnnnn nnnnnnnnnn
     6061 nnnnnnnnnn nnnnnnnnnn nnnnnnnnnn nnnnnnnnnn ngnnnnnnnn nnnnnnnnnn
     6121 nnnnnnnnnn nnnnnnnnnn nnnnnnnnnn nnnnnnnnnn nnnnnnnnnn nnnnnnnnnn
     6181 nnnnnnnnnn nnnnnnnnnn nnnnnnnnnn nnnnnnnnnn nnnnnnccca ttcgcca
//
