>Addgene plasmid #159997 | PsaA | depositor partial sequence | sequence record 309756 | His6-PsaA (945 bp)
ATGGGTCATCACCACCATCATCATGGGTCTGGAGAAAATCTGTATTTCCAAGGCAGTGGGGGTAGTGCTT
GCGCATCCGGGAAGAAGGATACAACTTCAGGGCAGAAACTTAAGGTCGTGGCTACGAATTCAATTATCGC
TGATATCACTAAAAACATTGCGGGCGACAAAATTGACTTGCATTCAATCGTACCCATCGGGCAGGACCCC
CACGAATACGAACCCCTTCCAGAAGACGTGAAAAAGACTAGCGAGGCAGATTTAATCTTCTACAATGGGA
TCAATTTGGAGACCGGTGGCAATGCTTGGTTCACCAAATTGGTAGAAAACGCGAAAAAAACAGAGAATAA
GGACTATTTTGCTGTTAGTGATGGTGTAGACGTAATCTATCTGGAGGGGCAAAACGAAAAAGGAAAAGAG
GACCCGCATGCCTGGTTGAATCTTGAAAACGGGATTATCTTTGCCAAAAACATTGCAAAACAACTTTCGG
CTAAAGATCCGAACAACAAGGAATTCTATGAGAAAAATCTGAAAGAGTACACAGACAAGTTGGATAAGTT
GGACAAAGAATCCAAAGACAAGTTCAACAAGATCCCGGCTGAGAAGAAATTGATCGTAACATCGGAGGGA
GCGTTCAAATATTTTAGCAAAGCATATGGCGTACCGTCCGCCTACATTTGGGAGATCAACACTGAGGAAG
AGGGCACCCCGGAACAAATCAAAACGCTGGTCGAAAAACTTCGTCAGACAAAAGTTCCTAGCCTGTTTGT
AGAAAGCTCTGTGGATGACCGCCCGATGAAGACGGTATCGCAAGACACAAATATCCCTATCTATGCGCAA
ATTTTTACGGACTCGATTGCCGAGCAAGGGAAAGAGGGCGATAGTTATTACTCTATGATGAAATATAATC
TGGACAAAATCGCAGAAGGGTTAGCAAAATAATAA
